Addgene plasmid #134348: pYPQ132D-RZ-Lb
Purpose: (Empty Backbone) Golden Gate entry vector; empty vector to clone the 2nd LbCas12a crRNA under OsU3 promoter
Depositing lab: Yiping Qi. Depositing organization: University of Maryland, College Park. Publication: CRISPR-Cas12a enables efficient biallelic gene targeting in rice. Li S, Zhang Y, Xia L, Qi Y. Plant Biotechnol J. 2019 Nov 15. doi: 10.1111/pbi.13295. PubMed 31730252.
Backbone
  Vector backbone: pYPQ132D
  Vector type: CRISPR
Growth in bacteria
  Bacterial resistance: Tetracycline, 10 μg/mL
  Growth temperature: 37°C
  Growth strain: DH5alpha
  Copy number: High Copy
Terms and licenses: Academic/Nonprofit Terms; Industry Terms: Not Available to Industry
How to cite: pYPQ132D-RZ-Lb was a gift from Yiping Qi (Addgene plasmid # 134348 ; http://n2t.net/addgene:134348 ; RRID:Addgene_134348)
