[The description below was written by a language model from this plasmid's Addgene catalogue record and pLannotate feature annotations shown in this document.]
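Description:
pYPQ132D-RZ-Lb is a small (about 3.6 kb) Golden Gate entry vector built on the pYPQ132D backbone and classed as a CRISPR plasmid. It is supplied as an empty backbone, intended to receive the second LbCas12a crRNA in a multi-guide assembly for plant genome editing. It is propagated in E. coli as a high-copy plasmid from a ColE1/pUC-type origin and is selected with tetracycline, conferred by a tetracycline efflux gene (TcR) driven by its native tet promoter. The annotation also picks up short fragments of lacI, an RSF origin and a kanamycin resistance gene, along with a T7 promoter and rrnB T1/T2 terminators. The fragments appear to be non-functional remnants of earlier backbone construction rather than working parts.

The functional payload is the rice (Oryza sativa) U3 snRNA promoter, a Pol III promoter commonly used to express small guide RNAs in monocots. It is followed immediately by a partial match to the hammerhead ribozyme of tobacco ringspot virus satellite RNA. The "RZ" in the name and this ribozyme element suggest a design in which the crRNA is released from the primary transcript by self-cleavage, giving a precisely defined end of the kind Cas12a guides need. The feature table does not annotate a second ribozyme, the LbCas12a direct repeat or the cloning sites themselves, so the exact architecture of the insertion site cannot be confirmed from the record. After a spacer is cloned in, the crRNA expression unit would be combined with those from companion entry vectors by Golden Gate assembly. The associated work applied this system to Cas12a-mediated biallelic gene targeting in rice.
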