Features (pLannotate 1.2.2; 12 found; start..end, strand, type, name):
      1..54      -  CDS            lacI (fragment): lac repressor; lacI; The lac repressor binds to the lac operator to inhibit transcription in E. coli. This inhibition can be relieved by adding lactose or isopropyl-β-D-thiogalactopyranoside (IPTG).
     56..180     -  rep_origin     RSF ori (fragment): Plasmids containing the RSF 1030 origin of replication can be propagated in E. coli cells that contain additional plasmids with compatible origins.
    196..224     +  promoter       tet promoter: E. coli promoter for tetracycline efflux protein gene
    272..1462    +  CDS            TcR: tetracycline efflux protein; tet; confers resistance to tetracycline
   1560..1634    +  CDS            KanR (fragment): aminoglycoside phosphotransferase; aphA-3; confers resistance to kanamycin
   1637..1655    -  promoter       T7 promoter: promoter for bacteriophage T7 RNA polymerase
   1765..2142    +  promoter       OsU3 promoter: Oryza sativa (rice) snRNA U3 promoter
   2149..2172    +  misc_RNA       sTRSV HHRz (fragment): hammerhead ribozyme from the tobacco ringspot virus satellite RNA (Khvorova et al., 2003)
   2415..3003    +  rep_origin     ori: high-copy-number ColE1/pMB1/pBR322/pUC origin of replication
   3186..3278    +  CDS            lacI (fragment): lac repressor; lacI; The lac repressor binds to the lac operator to inhibit transcription in E. coli. This inhibition can be relieved by adding lactose or isopropyl-β-D-thiogalactopyranoside (IPTG).
   3333..3360    -  terminator     rrnB T2 terminator: transcription terminator T2 from the E. coli rrnB gene
   3492..3535    +  terminator     rrnB T1 terminator: Escherichia coli rrnB; transcription terminator T1 from the E. coli rrnB gene
>Addgene plasmid #134348 | pYPQ132D-RZ-Lb | addgene full sequence | sequence record 272948 | Addgene NGS Result
CTGCATTAATGAATCGGCCAACGCGCGGGGAGAGGCGGTTTGCGTATTGGGCGCTCTTCCGCTTCCTCGC
TCACTGACTCGCTGCGCTCGGTCGTTCGGCTGCGGCGAGCGGTATCAGCTCACTCAAAGGCGGTAATACG
GTTATCCACAGAATCAGGGGATAACGCAGGAAAGAACATGAATTAATTCTCATGTTTGACAGCTTATCAT
CGATTAGCTTTAATGCGGTAGTTTATCACAGTTAAATTGCTAACGCAGTCAGGCACCGTGTATGAAATCT
AACAATGCGCTCATCGTCATCCTCGGCACCGTCACCCTGGATGCTGTAGGCATAGGCTTGGTTATGCCGG
TACTGCCGGGCCTCTTGCGGGATATCGTCCATTCCGACAGCATCGCCAGTCACTATGGCGTGCTGCTAGC
GCTATATGCGTTGATGCAATTTCTATGCGCACCCGTTCTCGGAGCACTGTCCGACCGCTTTGGCCGCCGC
CCAGTCCTGCTCGCTTCGCTACTTGGAGCCACTATCGACTACGCGATCATGGCGACCACACCCGTCCTGT
GGATTCTCTACGCCGGACGCATCGTGGCCGGCATCACCGGCGCCACAGGTGCGGTTGCTGGCGCCTATAT
CGCCGACATCACCGATGGGGAAGATCGGGCTCGCCACTTCGGGCTCATGAGCGCTTGTTTCGGCGTGGGT
ATGGTGGCAGGCCCCGTGGCCGGGGGACTGTTGGGCGCCATCTCCTTACATGCACCATTCCTTGCGGCGG
CGGTGCTCAACGGCCTCAACCTACTACTGGGCTGCTTCCTAATGCAGGAGTCGCATAAGGGAGAGCGCCG
ACCCATGCCCTTGAGAGCCTTCAACCCAGTCAGCTCCTTCCGGTGGGCGCGGGGCATGACTATCGTCGCC
GCACTTATGACTGTCTTCTTTATCATGCAACTCGTAGGACAGGTGCCGGCAGCGCTCTGGGTCATTTTCG
GCGAGGACCGCTTTCGCTGGAGCGCGACGATGATCGGCCTGTCGCTTGCGGTATTCGGAATCTTGCACGC
CCTCGCTCAAGCCTTCGTCACTGGTCCCGCCACCAAACGTTTCGGCGAGAAGCAGGCCATTATCGCCGGC
ATGGCGGCCGACGCGCTGGGCTACGTCTTGCTGGCGTTCGCGACGCGAGGCTGGATGGCCTTCCCCATTA
TGATTCTTCTCGCTTCCGGCGGCATCGGGATGCCCGCGTTGCAGGCCATGCTGTCCAGGCAGGTAGATGA
CGACCATCAGGGACAGCTTCAAGGATCGCTCGCGGCTCTTACCAGCCTAACTTCGATCATTGGACCGCTG
ATCGTCACGGCGATTTATGCCGCCTCGGCGAGCACATGGAACGGGTTGGCATGGATTGTAGGCGCCGCCC
TATACCTTGTCTGCCTCCCCGCGTTGCGTCGCGGTGCATGGAGCCGGGCCACCTCGACCTGAATGGAAGC
CGGCGGCACCTCGCTAACGGATTCACCACTCCAAGAATTGGAGCCAATCAATTCTTGCGGAGAACTGTGA
ATGCGCAAACCAACCCTTGATCGGGGAAGAACAGTATGTCGAGCTATTTTTTGACTTACTGGGGATCAAG
CCTGATTGGGAGAAAATAAAATATCCCCTATAGTGAGTCGTATTACATGGTCATAGCTGTTTCCTGGCAG
CTCTGGCCCGTGTCTCAAAATCTCTGATGTTACATTGCACAAGATAAAAATATATCATCATGCCTCCTCT
AGAGGTCTCCCATGAAGGGATCTTTAAACATACGAACAGATCACTTAAAGTTCTTCTGAAGCAACTTAAA
GTTATCAGGCATGCATGGATCTTGGAGGAATCAGATGTGCAGTCAGGGACCATAGCACAGGACAGGCGTC
TTCTACTGGTGCTACCAGCAAATGCTGGAAGCCGGGAACACTGGGTACGTTGGAAACCACGTGATGTGGA
GTAAGATAAACTGTAGGAGAAAAGCATTTCGTAGTGGGCCATGAAGCCTTTCAGGACATGTATTGCAGTA
TGGGCCGGCCCATTACGCAATTGGACGACAACAAAGACTAGTATTAGTACCACCTCGGCTATCCACATAG
ATCAAAGCTGGTTTAAAAGAGTTGTGCAGATGATCCGTGGCAAAATTACTGATGAGTCCGTGAGGACGAA
ACGAGTAAGCTCGTCTAATTTCTACTAAGTGTAGATGAGACGGAGCTCAGTCTGACCGCGGCGTCTCTGG
CCGGCATGGTCCCAGCCTCCTCGCTGGCGCCGGCTGGGCAACATGCTTCGGCATGGCGAATGGGACTTTT
TTTGGACCGAGACCCTCGAGCCACCCATGACCAAAATCCCTTAACGTGAGTTACGCGTCGTTCCACTGAG
CGTCAGACCCCGTAGAAAAGATCAAAGGATCTTCTTGAGATCCTTTTTTTCTGCGCGTAATCTGCTGCTT
GCAAACAAAAAAACCACCGCTACCAGCGGTGGTTTGTTTGCCGGATCAAGAGCTACCAACTCTTTTTCCG
AAGGTAACTGGCTTCAGCAGAGCGCAGATACCAAATACTGTTCTTCTAGTGTAGCCGTAGTTAGGCCACC
ACTTCAAGAACTCTGTAGCACCGCCTACATACCTCGCTCTGCTAATCCTGTTACCAGTGGCTGCTGCCAG
TGGCGATAAGTCGTGTCTTACCGGGTTGGACTCAAGACGATAGTTACCGGATAAGGCGCAGCGGTCGGGC
TGAACGGGGGGTTCGTGCACACAGCCCAGCTTGGAGCGAACGACCTACACCGAACTGAGATACCTACAGC
GTGAGCTATGAGAAAGCGCCACGCTTCCCGAAGGGAGAAAGGCGGACAGGTATCCGGTAAGCGGCAGGGT
CGGAACAGGAGAGCGCACGAGGGAGCTTCCAGGGGGAAACGCCTGGTATCTTTATAGTCCTGTCGGGTTT
CGCCACCTCTGACTTGAGCGTCGATTTTTGTGATGCTCGTCAGGGGGGCGGAGCCTATGGAAAAACGCCA
GCAACGCGGCCTTTTTACGGTTCCTGGCCTTTTGCTGGCCTTTTGCTCACATGTTCTTTCCTGCGTTATC
CCCTGATTCTGTGGATAACCGTATTACCGCCTTTGAGTGAGCTGATACCGCTCGCCGCAGCCGAACGACC
GAGCGCAGCGAGTCAGTGAGCGAGGAAGCGGAAGAGCGCCCAATACGCAAACCGCCTCTCCCCGCGCGTT
GGCCGATTCATTAATGCAGCTGGCACGACAGGTTTCCCGACTGGAAAGCGGGCAGTGAGCGCAACGCAAT
TAATACGCGTACCGCTAGCCAGGAAGAGTTTGTAGAAACGCAAAAAGGCCATCCGTCAGGATGGCCTTCT
GCTTAGTTTGATGCCTGGCAGTTTATGGCGGGCGTCCTGCCCGCCACCCTCCGGGCCGTTGCTTCACAAC
GTTCAAATCCGCTCCCGGCGGATTTGTCCTACTCAGGAGAGCGTTCACCGACAAACAACAGATAAAACGA
AAGGCCCAGTCTTCCGACTGAGCCTTTCGTTTTATTTGATGCCTGGCAGTTCCCTACTCTCGCGTT
